>Addgene plasmid #157758 | pmCherry C1 Omp25 | addgene full sequence | sequence record 398302 | Addgene NGS Result
CGTTACATAACTTACGGTAAATGGCCCGCCTGGCTGACCGCCCAACGACCCCCGCCCATTGACGTCAATA
ATGACGTATGTTCCCATAGTAACGCCAATAGGGACTTTCCATTGACGTCAATGGGTGGAGTATTTACGGT
AAACTGCCCACTTGGCAGTACATCAAGTGTATCATATGCCAAGTACGCCCCCTATTGACGTCAATGACGG
TAAATGGCCCGCCTGGCATTATGCCCAGTACATGACCTTATGGGACTTTCCTACTTGGCAGTACATCTAC
GTATTAGTCATCGCTATTACCATGGTGATGCGGTTTTGGCAGTACATCAATGGGCGTGGATAGCGGTTTG
ACTCACGGGGATTTCCAAGTCTCCACCCCATTGACGTCAATGGGAGTTTGTTTTGGCACCAAAATCAACG
GGACTTTCCAAAATGTCGTAACAACTCCGCCCCATTGACGCAAATGGGCGGTAGGCGTGTACGGTGGGAG
GTCTATATAAGCAGAGCTGGTTTAGTGAACCGTCAGATCCGCTAGCGCTACCGGTCGCCACCATGGTGAG
CAAGGGCGAGGAGGATAACATGGCCATCATCAAGGAGTTCATGCGCTTCAAGGTGCACATGGAGGGCTCC
GTGAACGGCCACGAGTTCGAGATCGAGGGCGAGGGCGAGGGCCGCCCCTACGAGGGCACCCAGACCGCCA
AGCTGAAGGTGACCAAGGGTGGCCCCCTGCCCTTCGCCTGGGACATCCTGTCCCCTCAGTTCATGTACGG
CTCCAAGGCCTACGTGAAGCACCCCGCCGACATCCCCGACTACTTGAAGCTGTCCTTCCCCGAGGGCTTC
AAGTGGGAGCGCGTGATGAACTTCGAGGACGGCGGCGTGGTGACCGTGACCCAGGACTCCTCCCTGCAGG
ACGGCGAGTTCATCTACAAGGTGAAGCTGCGCGGCACCAACTTCCCCTCCGACGGCCCCGTAATGCAGAA
GAAGACCATGGGCTGGGAGGCCTCCTCCGAGCGGATGTACCCCGAGGACGGCGCCCTGAAGGGCGAGATC
AAGCAGAGGCTGAAGCTGAAGGACGGCGGCCACTACGACGCTGAGGTCAAGACCACCTACAAGGCCAAGA
AGCCCGTGCAGCTGCCCGGCGCCTACAACGTCAACATCAAGTTGGACATCACCTCCCACAACGAGGACTA
CACCATCGTGGAACAGTACGAACGCGCCGAGGGCCGCCACTCCACCGGCGGCATGGACGAGCTGTACAAG
ACGCGTGGGCGAGGCGACGGAGAGCCGAGTGGAGTTCCTGTAGCTGTGGTGCTGCTGCCAGTGTTTGCCC
TTACCCTGGTAGCAGTTTGGGCCTTCGTGAGATACCGAAAGCAGCTCTGAGAATTCTGCAGTCGACGGTA
CCGCGGGCCCGGGATCCACCGGATCTAGATAACTGATCATAATCAGCCATACCACATTTGTAGAGGTTTT
ACTTGCTTTAAAAAACCTCCCACACCTCCCCCTGAACCTGAAACATAAAATGAATGCAATTGTTGTTGTT
AACTTGTTTATTGCAGCTTATAATGGTTACAAATAAAGCAATAGCATCACAAATTTCACAAATAAAGCAT
TTTTTTCACTGCATTCTAGTTGTGGTTTGTCCAAACTCATCAATGTATCTTAACGCGTAAATTGTAAGCG
TTAATATTTTGTTAAAATTCGCGTTAAATTTTTGTTAAATCAGCTCATTTTTTAACCAATAGGCCGAAAT
CGGCAAAATCCCTTATAAATCAAAAGAATAGACCGAGATAGGGT
[37 nt withheld, positions 1795-1831]
AAAGAACGTGGACTCCAACGTCAAAGG
[49 nt withheld, positions 1859-1907]
T
[91 nt withheld, positions 1909-1999]
G
[124 nt withheld, positions 2001-2124]
CAGGTGGCACTTTTCGGGGAAATGTGCGCGGAACCCCTATTTGTTTATTTTTCTAAATACATTCAAATAT
GTATCCGCTCATGAGACAATAACCCTGATAAATGCTTCAATAATATTGAAAAAGGAAGAGTCCTGAGGCG
GAAAGAACCAGCTGTGGAATGTGTGTCAGTTAGGGTGTGGAAAGTCCCCAGGCTCCCCAGCAGGCAGAAG
TATGCAAAGCATGCATCTCAATTAGTCAGCAACCAGGTGTGGAAAGTCCCCAGGCTCCCCAGCAGGCAGA
AGTATGCAAAGCATGCATCTCAATTAGTCAGCAACCATAGTCCCGCCCCTAACTCCGCCCATCCCGCCCC
TAACTCCGCCCAGTTCCGCCCATTCTCCGCCCCATGGCTGACTAATTTTTTTTATTTATGCAGAGGCCGA
GGCCGCCTCGGCCTCTGAGCTATTCCAGAAGTAGTGAGGAGGCTTTTTTGGAGGCCTAGGCTTTTGCAAA
GATCGATCAAGAGACAGGATGAGGATCGTTTCGCATGATTGAACAAGATGGATTGCACGCAGGTTCTCCG
GCCGCTTGGGTGGAGAGGCTATTCGGCTATGACTGGGCACAACAGACAATCGGCTGCTCTGATGCCGCCG
TGTTCCGGCTGTCAGCGCAGGGGCGCCCGGTTCTTTTTGTCAAGACCGACCTGTCCGGTGCCCTGAATGA
ACTGCAAGACGAGGCAGCGCGGCTATCGTGGCTGGCCACGACGGGCGTTCCTTGCGCAGCTGTGCTCGAC
GTTGTCACTGAAGCGGGAAGGGACTGGCTGCTATTGGGCGAAGTGCCGGGGCAGGATCTCCTGTCATCTC
ACCTTGCTCCTGCCGAGAAAGTATCCATCATGGCTGATGCAATGCGGCGGCTGCATACGCTTGATCCGGC
TACCTGCCCATTCGACCACCAAGCGAAACATCGCATCGAGCGAGCACGTACTCGGATGGAAGCCGGTCTT
GTCGATCAGGATGATCTGGACGAAGAGCATCAGGGGCTCGCGCCAGCCGAACTGTTCGCCAGGCTCAAGG
CGAGCATGCCCGACGGCGAGGATCTCGTCGTGACCCATGGCGATGCCTGCTTGCCGAATATCATGGTGGA
AAATGGCCGCTTTTCTGGATTCATCGACTGTGGCCGGCTGGGTGTGGCGGACCGCTATCAGGACATAGCG
TTGGCTACCCGTGATATTGCTGAAGAGCTTGGCGGCGAATGGGCTGACCGCTTCCTCGTGCTTTACGGTA
TCGCCGCTCCCGATTCGCAGCGCATCGCCTTCTATCGCCTTCTTGACGAGTTCTTCTGAGCGGGACTCTG
GGGTTCGAAATGACCGACCAAGCGACGCCCAACCTGCCATCACGAGATTTCGATTCCACCGCCGCCTTCT
ATGAAAGGTTGGGCTTCGGAATCGTTTTCCGGGACGCCGGCTGGATGATCCTCCAGCGCGGGGATCTCAT
GCTGGAGTTCTTCGCCCACCCTAGGGGGAGGCTAACTGAAACACGGAAGGAGACAATACCGGAAGGAACC
CGCGCTATGACGGCAATAAAAAGACAGAATAAAACGCACGGTGTTGGGTCGTTTGTTCATAAACGCGGGG
TTCGGTCCCAGGGCTGGCACTCTGTCGATACCCCACCGAGACCCCATTGGGGCCAATACGCCCGCGTTTC
TTCCTTTTCCCCACCCCACCCCCCAAGTTCGGGTGAAGGCCCAGGGCTCGCAGCCAACGTCGGGGCGGCA
GGCCCTGCCATAGCCTCAGGTTACTCATATATACTTTAGATTGATTTAAAACTTCATTTTTAATTTAAAA
GGATCTAGGTGAAGATCCTTTTTGATAATCTCATGACCAAAATCCCTTAACGTGAGTTTTCGTTCCACTG
AGCGTCAGACCCCGTAGAAAAGATCAAAGGATCTTCTTGAGATCCTTTTTTTCTGCGCGTAATCTGCTGC
TTGCAAACAAAAAAACCACCGCTACCAGCGGTGGTTTGTTTGCCGGATCAAGAGCTACCAACTCTTTTTC
CGAAGGTAACTGGCTTCAGCAGAGCGCAGATACCAAATACTGTTCTTCTAGTGTAGCCGTAGTTAGGCCA
CCACTTCAAGAACTCTGTAGCACCGCCTACATACCTCGCTCTGCTAATCCTGTTACCAGTGGCTGCTGCC
AGTGGCGATAAGTCGTGTCTTACCGGGTTGGACTCAAGACGATAGTTACCGGATAAGGCGCAGCGGTCGG
GCTGAACGGGGGGTTCGTGCACACAGCCCAGCTTGGAGCGAACGACCTACACCGAACTGAGATACCTACA
GCGTGAGCTATGAGAAAGCGCCACGCTTCCCGAAGGGAGAAAGGCGGACAGGTATCCGGTAAGCGGCAGG
GTCGGAACAGGAGAGCGCACGAGGGAGCTTCCAGGGGGAAACGCCTGGTATCTTTATAGTCCTGTCGGGT
TTCGCCACCTCTGACTTGAGCGTCGATTTTTGTGATGCTCGTCAGGGGGGCGGAGCCTATGGAAAAACGC
CAGCAACGCGGCCTTTTTACGGTTCCTGGCCTTTTGCTGGCCTTTTGCTCACATGTTCTTTCCTGCGTTA
TCCCCTGATTCTGTGGATAACCGTATTACCGCCATGCATTAGTTATTAATAGTAATCAATTACGGGGTCA
TTAGTTCATAGCCCATATATGGAGTTCCG
Features (pLannotate 1.2.2; 16 found; start..end, strand, type, name):
      1..304     +  enhancer       CMV enhancer: human cytomegalovirus immediate early enhancer
    305..508     +  promoter       CMV promoter: human cytomegalovirus (CMV) immediate early promoter
    553..1260    +  CDS            mCherry: mCherry is a basic (constitutively fluorescent) red fluorescent protein published in 2004, derived from Discosoma sp.. It is reported to be a very rapidly-maturing monomer with low acid sensitivity.
   1270..1377    +  CDS            Synj2bp (fragment): SYJ2B_RAT - Also known as Omp25. Experimental evidence at protein level: Swiss-Prot protein existence level 1. Regulates endocytosis of activin type 2 receptor kinases through the Ral/RALBP1-dependent pathway and may be involved in suppression of activin-induced signal transduction. From Rattus norvegicus (Rat).
   1381..1417    +  misc_feature   MCS (fragment): multiple cloning site
   1434..1518    +  CDS            large T antigen (fragment): large T antigen from SV40 (simian virus 40)
   1541..1662    +  polyA_signal   SV40 poly(A) signal: SV40 polyadenylation signal
   1696..2124    -  rep_origin     f1 ori (sequence partly withheld): f1 bacteriophage origin of replication; arrow indicates direction of (+) strand synthesis
   2151..2255    +  promoter       AmpR promoter: bla
   2257..2614    +  promoter       SV40 promoter: SV40 enhancer and early promoter
   2649..3443    +  CDS            NeoR/KanR: aminoglycoside phosphotransferase from Tn5; aph(3')-II (or nptII); confers resistance to neomycin, kanamycin, and G418 (Geneticin®)
   3464..3616    +  CDS            ble (fragment): BLE_KLEPN - Experimental evidence at protein level: Swiss-Prot protein existence level 1. Binding protein with a strong affinity to the bleomycin family of antibiotics. Binds to CL990; an antimitotic-antibiotic compound. From Klebsiella pneumoniae.
   3675..3722    +  polyA_signal   HSV TK poly(A) signal: herpes simplex virus thymidine kinase polyadenylation signal (Cole and Stacy, 1985)
   3813..3829    -  polyA_signal   bGH poly(A) signal (fragment): bovine growth hormone polyadenylation signal
   4051..4639    +  rep_origin     ori: high-copy-number ColE1/pMB1/pBR322/pUC origin of replication
   4754..4813    +  enhancer       CMV enhancer (fragment): human cytomegalovirus immediate early enhancer
