[The description below was written by a language model from this plasmid's Addgene catalogue record and pLannotate feature annotations shown in this document.]
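Description:
pmCherry C1 Omp25 is a mammalian expression plasmid of the C1-type fluorescent-protein fusion layout, derived from a paGFP-Omp25 backbone. The NheI and BsrGI cloning sites flank the fluorescent protein position, which suggests that mCherry was exchanged for the original photoactivatable GFP, although the record does not say so explicitly. It replicates in E. coli at high copy from a ColE1/pUC-type origin and also carries an f1 origin. A single NeoR/KanR (aminoglycoside phosphotransferase) gene provides both selections. The bacterial AmpR (bla) promoter drives it for kanamycin resistance. The SV40 enhancer/early promoter, paired with an HSV TK polyadenylation signal, drives it for G418 selection of transfected mammalian cells.

The expression cassette uses the CMV immediate early enhancer and promoter to drive mCherry, a monomeric, constitutively fluorescent red protein. mCherry is fused at its C-terminus to a short fragment of SYNJ2BP (also called OMP25 or ARIP2, mitochondrial outer membrane protein 25), and the cassette ends with an SV40 poly(A) signal. The insert is only about 108–128 bp, so it encodes a small portion of the protein rather than the full-length sequence. The record does not state which region this is. The catalogue entry lists the insert as human, whereas the sequence annotation matches it best to the rat Synj2bp protein, so the species of origin is ambiguous. Short annotated fragments of the MCS, SV40 large T antigen, ble and bGH poly(A) appear to be backbone remnants rather than functional parts.

The stated purpose is expression of mCherry-labelled Omp25 in cells. This gives a red fluorescent label associated with the mitochondrial outer membrane for imaging.
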