Addgene plasmid #157758: pmCherry C1 Omp25
Purpose: Expression of mcherry-labelled mitochondrial outer membrane protein 25 in cells
Depositing lab: Marc Tramier. Depositing organization: CNRS UMR 6290, Institut de Génétique et Développement de Rennes (IGDR). Publication: Aurora kinase A localises to mitochondria to control organelle dynamics and energy production. Bertolin G, Bulteau AL, Alves-Guerra MC, Burel A, Lavault MT, Gavard O, Le Bras S, Gagne JP, Poirier GG, Le Borgne R, Prigent C, Tramier M. eLife. 2018 Aug 2;7. pii: 38111. doi: 10.7554/eLife.38111. PubMed 30070631.
Backbone
  Vector backbone: paGFP-Omp25
  Backbone manufacturer: David Sabatini (Addgene plasmid # 69598)
  Vector type: Mammalian Expression
  Selectable markers: Neomycin (select with G418)
Growth in bacteria
  Bacterial resistance: Kanamycin, 50 μg/mL
  Growth temperature: 37°C
  Growth strain: DH5alpha
  Copy number: High Copy
Gene/Insert
  Gene/Insert name: SYNJ2bp
  Species: H. sapiens (human)
  Insert size (bp): 128
  Entrez Gene: SYNJ2BP (a.k.a. ARIP2, OMP25)
  Promoter: CMV
  Tag / fusion protein: mCherry (N terminal on insert)
  Cloning method: Restriction Enzyme; 5′ cloning site NheI (not destroyed); 3′ cloning site BsrGI (not destroyed)
  Sequencing primers: 5′ CMV-F; 3′ mCherry-R
Terms and licenses: Academic/Nonprofit Terms; Industry Terms: Not Available to Industry
How to cite: pmCherry C1 Omp25 was a gift from Marc Tramier (Addgene plasmid # 157758 ; http://n2t.net/addgene:157758 ; RRID:Addgene_157758)
